Addgene plasmid #177301: pYTSK56K_3G7
Purpose: genomic integration of genes (inserted in I-SceI-site) via transposon Tn7 with GmR and mCherry
Depositing lab: Karl-Erich Jaeger. Depositing organization: Heinrich-Heine-Universitaet Duesseldorf. Publication: The modular pYT vector series employed for chromosomal gene integration and expression to produce carbazoles and glycolipids in P. putida. Weihmann R, Kubicki S, Bitzenhofer NL, Domrose A, Bator I, Kirschen LM, Kofler F, Funk A, Tiso T, Blank LM, Jaeger KE, Drepper T, Thies S, Loeschcke A. FEMS Microbes. 2022 Dec 19;4:xtac030. doi: 10.1093/femsmc/xtac030. eCollection 2023. PubMed 37333445.
Backbone
  Vector backbone: pYTSK01K_0G7
  Backbone size w/o insert (bp): 15436
  Vector type: Bacterial Expression, Synthetic Biology ; Yeast Expression, Tn7 genomic integration
  Selectable markers: Gentamicin ; URA3
Growth in bacteria
  Bacterial resistance: Kanamycin, 50 μg/mL
  Growth temperature: 37°C
  Growth strain: DH5alpha
  Copy number: Low Copy
Gene/Insert
  Gene/Insert name: mCherry (alt names: promotorless mCherry; Red fluorescent protein)
  Species: Discosoma sp.
  Insert size (bp): 732
  Cloning method: Ligation Independent Cloning
  Sequencing primers: 5′ CTCAATCTCGCGCTATTGTG; 3′ GCCAAATTGCGTCAAGATCC
Resource information
  A portion of this plasmid was derived from a plasmid made by: Jaeger Lab (from pAra-mCherry)
Terms and licenses: Academic/Nonprofit Terms; Industry Terms: Not Available to Industry
Depositor comments: Part of the pYT vector series which facilitates chromosomal integration in attTn7-site with selection on gentamicin and transcriptional reporter mCherry (https://www.fpbase.org/protein/mcherry; methods: flow cytometry, fluorescence visualisation, fluorescence measurements). Target expression cassettes can be inserted at the I-SceI site.
How to cite: pYTSK56K_3G7 was a gift from Karl-Erich Jaeger (Addgene plasmid # 177301 ; http://n2t.net/addgene:177301 ; RRID:Addgene_177301)
