[The description below was written by a language model from this plasmid's Addgene catalogue record and pLannotate feature annotations shown in this document.]
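Description:
pYTSK56K_3G7 is a member of the modular pYT vector series, a roughly 16 kb E. coli/yeast shuttle plasmid built for site-specific chromosomal integration of gene cassettes into the attTn7 site of bacteria such as Pseudomonas putida. It derives from the backbone pYTSK01K_0G7. In E. coli it replicates from a ColE1/pMB1-type origin (the record lists it as low copy) under kanamycin selection via the neo/nptII gene, and a pBR322 bom region is annotated, which would allow conjugative mobilisation. A CEN4/ARS1 module and the URA3 marker with its own promoter support maintenance and selection in Saccharomyces cerevisiae. This fits the ligation-independent cloning method recorded, although the record does not spell out how the yeast elements are used.

The Tn7 machinery is carried on the same plasmid. The annotated Tn7L and Tn7R ends bracket a promoterless mCherry coding sequence, a gentamicin acetyltransferase gene (GmR, aacC1) driven by the class 1 integron Pc promoter, and, in the annotated layout, the tnsABCD genes. TnsABC together with TnsD directs high-frequency insertion into attTn7, downstream of glmS, and a short glmS fragment is also detected beside Tn7R. Target expression cassettes are inserted at an I-SceI site, which is described in the catalogue entry but not annotated in the feature table.

Because mCherry lacks its own promoter, it acts as a transcriptional reporter, presumably read through from the inserted cassette. This allows integrants selected on gentamicin to be assessed by flow cytometry, fluorescence imaging or fluorescence measurements. The series was applied to chromosomal expression of biosynthetic pathways for carbazoles and glycolipids in P. putida.
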