Features (pLannotate 1.2.2; 24 found; start..end, strand, type, name):
   1204..1369    +  mobile_element Tn7L: mini-Tn7 element (left end of the Tn7 transposon) Tn7
   1790..2497    +  CDS            mCherry: mCherry is a basic (constitutively fluorescent) red fluorescent protein published in 2004, derived from Discosoma sp.. It is reported to be a very rapidly-maturing monomer with low acid sensitivity.
   2672..2700    +  promoter       Pc promoter: intI1 (promoter lies within the coding sequence); class 1 integron promoter
   2889..3422    +  CDS            GmR: gentamycin acetyltransferase; aacC1; confers resistance to gentamycin
   3557..5080    -  CDS            tnsD: TNSD_ECOLX - Protein predicted: Swiss-Prot protein existence level 4. TnsABC + TnsD promote high-frequency insertion of Tn7 into a specific target site known as att-Tn7 whereas TnsABC + TnsE promote low-frequency insertion into many different sites. From Escherichia coli.
   5086..6750    -  CDS            tnsC: TNSC_ECOLX - Experimental evidence at protein level: Swiss-Prot protein existence level 1. TnsABC + TnsD promote high-frequency insertion of Tn7 into a specific target site known as att-Tn7 whereas TnsABC + TnsE promote low-frequency insertion into many different sites. From Escherichia coli.
   6750..8855    -  CDS            tnsB: TNSB_ECOLX - Experimental evidence at protein level: Swiss-Prot protein existence level 1. Sequence-specific, DNA-binding protein required for Tn7 transposition. Recognizes sequences necessary for recombination at both left and right ends of Tn7 and, together with TnsA, forms the transposase. TnsB executes the 5'-DNA strand breakage and joining reactions. From Escherichia coli.
   8845..9663    -  CDS            tnsA: TNSA_ECOLX - Experimental evidence at protein level: Swiss-Prot protein existence level 1. Required for Tn7 transposition. Forms the transposase, together with TnsB. TnsA executes the 5'-DNA strand breakage reaction. TnsABC and TnsD promote high-frequency insertion of Tn7 into a specific target site known as ATT-Tn7 whereas TnsABC and TnsD promote low- frequency insertion into many different sites. From Escherichia coli.
   9573..9797    +  mobile_element Tn7R: mini-Tn7 element (right end of the Tn7 transposon) Tn7
   9826..9966    -  CDS            glmS (fragment): GLMS_ECOLI - Experimental evidence at protein level: Swiss-Prot protein existence level 1. Catalyzes the first step in hexosamine metabolism, converting fructose-6P into glucosamine-6P using glutamine as a nitrogen source. From Escherichia coli (strain K12).
   9973..10038   +  CDS            RMD1 (fragment): RMD1_YEAST - Experimental evidence at protein level: Swiss-Prot protein existence level 1. Required for sporulation where it is believed to have a role in meiotic nuclear division. From Saccharomyces cerevisiae (strain ATCC 204508 / S288c) (Baker's yeast).
  10486..10778   -  misc_feature   CEN4: S. cerevisiae CEN4 centromere
  10801..10933   -  misc_feature   CEN/ARS (fragment): S. cerevisiae CEN4 centromere fused to the autonomously replicating sequence ARS1/ARS416
  10933..11109   -  misc_feature   CEN/ARS (fragment): S. cerevisiae CEN4 centromere fused to the autonomously replicating sequence ARS1/ARS416
  11110..11874   -  rep_origin     ARS1 (fragment): S. cerevisiae autonomously replicating sequence ARS1/ARS416
  11875..11913   +  CDS            rop (fragment): Rop protein, which maintains plasmids at low copy number; rop
  12015..12155   +  misc_feature   bom: basis of mobility region from pBR322
  12341..12929   -  rep_origin     ori: high-copy-number ColE1/pMB1/pBR322/pUC origin of replication
  13111..13902   -  CDS            neo: KKA2_KLEPN - Also known as kan, nptII. Experimental evidence at protein level: Swiss-Prot protein existence level 1. Resistance to kanamycin, neomycin, paromomycin, ribostamycin, butirosin and gentamicin B. From Klebsiella pneumoniae.
  13934..14290   -  CDS            tnpA (fragment): TN5P_ECOLX - Also known as tnp. Experimental evidence at protein level: Swiss-Prot protein existence level 1. Mediates transposition of transposon Tn5 by a 'cut and paste' mechanism. First, the monomeric transposase binds the 19 bp inverted DNA repeats flanking the transposon. Then, dimerization of the DNA- bound transposase creates a synaptic DNA complex. After nicking of the first DNA strand, excision of the transposon proceeds through a series of intermediates. The transposase then mediates the insertion of the transposon at a new site by strand transfer. The activity of the wild- type tran
  14340..14555   +  promoter       URA3 promoter: S. cerevisiae URA3
  14556..15359   +  CDS            URA3: orotidine-5'-phosphate decarboxylase, required for uracil biosynthesis; S. cerevisiae URA3; yeast auxotrophic marker, counterselectable with 5-fluoroorotic acid (5-FOA)
  15596..15976   -  CDS            YPB1_ECOLX: Protein predicted: Swiss-Prot protein existence level 4. From Escherichia coli.
  15993..16142   +  CDS            rop (fragment): Rop protein, which maintains plasmids at low copy number; rop
>Addgene plasmid #177301 | pYTSK56K_3G7 | addgene full sequence | sequence record 421065 | Addgene NGS Result
CTAGTCCCGGGTCCACATATCCACGGGCTGGCAAGGGAGCGCAGCGACCGCGCAGGGCGAAGCCCGGAGA
GCAAGCCCGTAGGGCGCCGCAGCCGCCGTAGGCGGTCACGACTTTGCGAAGCAAAGTCTAGTGAGTATAC
TCAAGCATTGAGTGGCCCGCCGGAGGCACCGCCTTGCGCTGCCCCCGTCGAGCCGGTTGGACACCAAAAG
GGAGGGGCAGGCATGGCGGCATACGCGATCATGCGATGCAAGAAGCTGGCGAAAATGGGCAACGTGGCGG
CCAGTCTCAAGCACGCCTACCGCGAGCGCGAGACGCCCAACGCTGACGCCAGCAGGACGCCAGAGAACGA
GCACTGGGCGGCCAGCAGCACCGATGAAGCGATGGGCCGACTGCGCGAGTTGCTGCCAGAGAAGCGGCGC
AAGGACGCTGTGTTGGCGGTCGAGTACGTCATGACGGCCAGCCCGGAATGGTGGAAGTCGGCCAGCCAAG
AACAGCAGGCGGCGTTCTTCGAGAAGGCGCACAAGTGGCTGGCGGACAAGTACGGGGCGGATCGCATCGT
GACGGCCAGCATCCACCGTGACGAAACCAGCCCGCACATGACCGCGTTCGTGGTGCCGCTGACGCAGGAC
GGCAGGCTGTCGGCCAAGGAGTTCATCGGCAACAAAGCGCAGATGACCCGCGACCAGACCACGTTTGCGG
CCGCTGTGGCCGATCTAGGGCTGCAACGGGGCATCGAGGGCAGCAAGGCACGTCACACGCGCATTCAGGC
GTTCTACGAGGCCCTGGAGCGGCCACCAGTGGGCCACGTCACCATCAGCCCGCAAGCGGTCGAGCCACGC
GCCTATGCACCGCAGGGATTGGCCGAAAAGCTGGGAATCTCAAAGCGCGTTGAGACGCCGGAAGCCGTGG
CCGACCGGCTGACAAAAGCGGTTCGGCAGGGGTATGAGCCTGCCCTACAGGCCGCCGCAGGAGCGCGTGA
GATGCGCAAGAAGGCCGATCAAGCCCAAGAGACGGCCCGAGACCTTCGGGAGCGCCTGAAGCCCGTTCTG
GACGCCCTGGGGCCGTTGAATCGGGATATGCAGGCCAAGGCCGCCGCGATCATCAAGGCCGTGGGCGAAA
AGCTGCTGACGGAACAGCGGGAAGTCCAGCGCCAGAAACAGGCCCAGCGCCAGCAGGAACGCGGGCGCGC
ACATTTCCCCGAATGTGGGCGGACAAAATAGTTGGGAACTGGGAGGGGTGGAAATGGAGTTTTTAAGGAT
TATTTAGGGAAGAGTGACAAAATAGATGGGAACTGGGTGTAGCGTCGTAAGCTAATACGAAAATTAAAAA
TGACAAAATAGTTTGGAACTAGATTTCACTTATCTGGTTTATCTGCAGCACTCAACAGATCTCCGTCTAC
TTGCGACACCTCTCTTAAGGTAGCTGGACCGGATTCGGGTCTAGCCTATATCGTCAATCCGTTGATCTAT
GTCGGGTGCGGAGAAAGAGGTAATGAAATGGGCGATCGCCCACAGCTTACACAGACCTAATCGTAGAGTT
CCTAGTAATACTTAGTGGCTCGTTACCTCGTTCTTCCAGGCCAGGGGGCCGTACGCGCTCGGCGAACAGT
ATAAGCAGATTCGACTCACTAGGGATAACAGGGTAATCTCTGGGTATCGACTCAATCTCGCGCTATTGTG
CTATATCCGTGGACGGTTGCGGTCAATTCTGTCGGAAAATCAACGGATACGAACAATTACTCGCGACTTC
CTCAATACGTGCTGCAAAACTTTAGAAGGAGATATACCTATGGTGAGCAAGGGCGAGGAGGATAACATGG
CCATCATCAAGGAGTTCATGCGCTTCAAGGTGCACATGGAGGGCTCCGTGAACGGCCACGAGTTCGAGAT
CGAGGGCGAGGGCGAGGGCCGCCCCTACGAGGGCACCCAGACCGCCAAGCTGAAGGTGACCAAGGGTGGC
CCCCTGCCCTTCGCCTGGGACATCCTGTCCCCTCAGTTCATGTACGGCTCCAAGGCCTACGTGAAGCACC
CCGCCGACATCCCCGACTACTTGAAGCTGTCCTTCCCCGAGGGCTTCAAGTGGGAGCGCGTGATGAACTT
CGAGGACGGCGGCGTGGTGACCGTGACCCAGGACTCCTCCTTGCAGGACGGCGAGTTCATCTACAAGGTG
AAGCTGCGCGGCACCAACTTCCCCTCCGACGGCCCCGTAATGCAGAAGAAGACCATGGGCTGGGAGGCCT
CCTCCGAGCGGATGTACCCCGAGGACGGCGCCCTGAAGGGCGAGATCAAGCAGAGGCTGAAGCTGAAGGA
CGGCGGCCACTACGACGCTGAGGTCAAGACCACCTACAAGGCCAAGAAGCCCGTGCAGCTGCCCGGCGCC
TACAACGTCAACATCAAGTTGGACATCACCTCCCACAACGAGGACTACACCATCGTGGAACAGTACGAAC
GCGCCGAGGGCCGCCACTCCACCGGCGGCATGGACGAGCTGTACAAGTAACGCGCGCGTAACTATAACGG
TCCTAAGGTAGCGAGCTTACTTGTGCTGTTGTGTAAGGACACGCTTAACCCAGAGAATTCCAGCGACCTA
TTCTACGACTACGCGTCCATGGCTCGAGGAGCTCGGTACCGCCCCACTACCCGATTTATCAAGATTTGGC
GGAGAGTCCCATTGACATAAGCCTGTTCGGTTCGTAAACTGTAATGCAAGTAGCGTATGCGCTCACGCAA
CTGGTCCAGAACCTTGACCGAACGCAGCGGTGGTAACGGCGCAGTGGCGGTTTTCATGGCTTGTTATGAC
TGTTTTTTTGTACAGTCTATGCCTCGGGCATCCAAGCAGCAAGCGCGTTACGCCGTGGGTCGATGTTTGA
TGTTATGGAGCAGCAACGATGTTACGCAGCAGCAACGATGTTACGCAGCAGGGCAGTCGCCCTAAAACAA
AGTTAGGTGGCTCAAGTATGGGCATCATTCGCACATGTAGGCTCGGCCCTGACCAAGTCAAATCCATGCG
GGCTGCTCTTGATCTTTTCGGTCGTGAGTTCGGAGACGTAGCCACCTACTCCCAACATCAGCCGGACTCC
GATTACCTCGGGAACTTGCTCCGTAGTAAGACATTCATCGCGCTTGCTGCCTTCGACCAAGAAGCGGTTG
TTGGCGCTCTCGCGGCTTACGTTCTGCCCAAGTTTGAGCAGCCGCGTAGTGAGATCTATATCTATGATCT
CGCAGTCTCCGGCGAGCACCGGAGGCAGGGCATTGCCACCGCGCTCATCAATCTCCTCAAGCATGAGGCC
AACGCGCTTGGTGCTTATGTGATCTACGTGCAAGCAGATTACGGTGACGATCCCGCAGTGGCTCTCTATA
CAAAGTTGGGCATACGGGAAGAAGTGATGCACTTTGATATCGACCCAAGTACCGCCACCTAAGTCGACTG
GCAAACAGCTATTATGGGTATTATGGGTGTGTATCCAGAACGACGGATCTTGACGCAATTTGGCGTGGCT
CTCTTAAGGTAGCCCTCCGACCAATTGAGGTGCGCTCTGACCGATCAGTTTAGTCACTCTTCCCCATAAA
CCATTTCCAAGAATCTTTGTGCTTCCTCAGTTATCCGCTCTTTAGATAACGTTGCACTTCTTAATAATCG
CCAGCGCCTAAGCTCAACATCTTCCTGTTTAAGCTTAATAAAAGCTTGGCTAATCCGTCTAATTTGATAA
TCTTCCACACTCTCTGAGTAACGCTTTAAGCAAAGCGCTACCAAAGGCAGTTTCTGTAGATTTTTTGCAA
GAGAGGTTCCGTTAGGAGTTTGCTTTAACAGCCAGCTCGATGTCGCTCTTGGGTGATCAAGGCTACTATC
TAGACGCTTTATGATTCTTAATAGTTGTCGTACAGCAATTCGATCTCTTTGGTTCCAATCAACTCTAGGG
GCGGGTGCCAGACGCTCTTGTTGATGCTGTTGATTCCAGTGAACTAGCCAATCCCTGTCATGTCGGTAAA
GCCAAGCGTATAGCACCCCACCCTCTAAAGACTGTCTTGCCGCCTTAATTCCTTGGTATTTATGCACTAG
TTGCTGCCAGTCTTTATGCTTAACAGATAAATCTTCAGAGTTAGGTTGCACAGACTGGCTAACAGGTCTT
GTCGTTATAGAGTGCTCAGTAAGAGCACTTGCCTGCTGTAGCGCTTCTATAACCGTTAGTTTTGGCAATA
AGGCTTGCCACACAATACTATGCTGTAAATAACTAAAGGCTTTTCTATGCTTACGGAATATACTTTTCAG
CCAACACGTGTCCTTGTTCTCTGCCAACTTTAAATCCAGTTTCTCTAGTGCCTCATCACTAAAAGTCTGC
CTCACTCTCTCCGCCACCAAGTCATGACGAATGTGCTTGCTTTTGGTTAGCCCTAGATCCTGCGCTAAGC
GCTGATAAAACAGCGTCCACTGCTCAAGGCTTGGGGAAAGCTCTTGCGCTCGTGGAGCATCTAACAGAGG
GGCTATATAAGCAGCTAGTGCTGTTAATTGAGATAGGGAGTCTTTGGGGTAGTCTGAAAGCAGCTCAGTA
TGACCCAAAGCCCAAAATTGATGTCGGTGATCATCTACAGCTCTATCAAAGAAGACTAAAGCACCGTGTT
TTGGACAATATGGCAAAGCGGGCAAATACCAATCTCGTTGCCAAAAGGCTTCCCCATACCTATTTAGCTG
AAGAGCAACGCAATCAGGGCAGTATCTAAAGCGGTTATCGCTCTTAACTCTAGAAGCAGCGACTCCTAGC
ATTAAATGCACCGCACCTTGCGCTTGGTACTCCATTAACCGAATAGCTTCGTCTCGGCGCTCCTTGCCTA
CAAACGGAGCATATAAAGGGAATAAGGTATGCTCATAAATAAGCTGCTGAACAGCGTAACGTCCTGTTTG
ATGTAGATGTCTTGCTATCACACCTAAATGCGAGGGCAGACCTAAGGTAGCGACCACCTTGCGGTTGCCA
TACACCTCATCCAACAGCTGCTTAGGACTAACAATCCCTTGATAAACGCCTGCCCGTGCAATAGTGCTAT
AAATCAGCTCATTCGAGTACGGAACAGGAAAGTTTCTCATGGCTAACCTGCTTGTTTAAATAAGCTCGCC
ATATCCACTATTACCCCTTTCCCTTTTAACCGTTCATGCATGGTTTTTTCAGGTTGGCGTTGTGAATAGA
TATAACGTAAATCCGTATCAGGCAAGCTATCCCAGTCGCTGGGCTTGACTACCTTTATAGCCGAAACCTT
TTTACTCTTGGAGGGCTTTTCTAGTTCTGACACTACCGTTTCGCCTTCCATCAACCACTGCAAAACAAGA
GGCAGTAACTTTTGTCTTGTCATCGTTGGATTCTGGCTAAACGCTTTTTTAATAGTGGGAATTAACAGGC
TTGAATCGTAATCCTCTTTCAGCATCAGATATAAATGACGCTGATCTTCGGTATCTAACTCTTGAAGGGC
TTTTTCTTCTGGTGTTTGTTCTTGTATCGCTGCGATATCTAGCTGAAGTTGGATTAACCGTTTATCAATC
TCGGGAACGACTAGATCAGAATAACGAGCAATGCGTTCTGGGATACCCGAGCGTAATGCCTCTAGCATGG
GGTGCACAGGCTTTAACTCATCTTGATACACTTGCCGCAATAAACCAGCGGTAATACGCTCATTGCCTAA
AGCTAGCGCACGGAGCTGAGCGAGTACAAAAAGTTTTACTACAATGTCCATCACTCCTTGGCTTAGCTCA
TACCACACATCACGGACCTCATCCGATAACAGCGCATCTTTGCGTTGTAAAAGCTGTAATTGCCAAAGAT
TATCCGTAAAAGCGATCCACTCTTGATTGGGCTTTCCACGTTGCGTTTGTTGTATAGGATCCCAGAATAT
AGCTCCAAACCCTGCCCCTCTACGTGCAGACCGCAAATCAGCCTCAAAAATCTCTCGTGCTTTAGGGGTA
CCAATCAACATCACTGGTACGCCAATAATATTCACCATCGTCACAAAAAAGTTCAGCATCTCTTGAGATC
CACCCGAACGAGAGCGGCTTAAATGCTGAATTTCATCAATAACCAACAACCCTAAAGCATGTGCATTGGC
TATTTGCGACATCAAAGCCAACATGGTTTCTATACCATGACGTTTTAAGCCATAACGACGCTCATAGTTC
GAGCCCAAGGCTCGATCCAACGCTCTGAAAAAATTCAAGCAGATTTCTTTTAGCGAACCATTATGCGAGC
AGTCTATTTTCAAATACACCACCTGCTCTACATTGAGTTCACGATGGTAAATCACCTGAGGATACGTGGC
TAGAATACGATGAAGAGAGGTCGTCTTCCCACTACCAGAACAACCAATTAACAATAAGCTTTGTGCCGTA
GATCGTGCCTCCTCAAAGCGAAATGTCTCCAACTCTCCCGTTTGAACACGCTCATAACCATTTTGTAAAT
GCTTTTGTAAATCTCCTGTTTTAGGATTTCTGCCTACGTAGCCACCTCGAATCATGACCGAAATACGCTC
ACTTAGTAGCAAATGCGTACCTAATGGCTGAAAATAGTCATCTGGAATACGACAAATGGTATGAGCTCTG
ATAACACGGGACTTTTGCAAGTCAGAGGAAGTAAGCTGTAAAGAGGATTTCAGTGATGCAGCACTATTCA
CTGACTCTTGTAATGGTGGTAAGGCCTCGATAAAAGGATTATCACGATAAGCCTCTACCCCCGTATCACG
ATAAACTGCTTGAATCCGGGTAGCACTCATGACTCATCCTTTTCTGGTGGATCCTGAAATAATTCAGGCA
CGTATGTGGGTAGGCTGTAATCTTCTTGATCATCCGCTTCCACTGCGTTGAAAGGAATAACTTTAGCCTC
ATCACCTGAAGAGCTTGGCTTCAAATGCTCCGCACGTTTTTTACGCTCCGAGGTCACGGCTTCTTTTTTA
TTAGTTTTAATCTGCTTAATGCGTGTTGATTTGGGCTCAGTAGTACTGGGCGTTAACTTATTCGCTTTCT
GAATGGTTTGCTGAATAAACGCCTCAAGCTCCCTGCGTTTAGTTAACTCATCCTGCTTCGCATTGGCTTT
ATTGTGTTTTTCTTGTGCTTGTATATCCCAAACCTCCCAAAATGAGAGACCTTTAAACTGCCGACTACGT
TCCGTCAGATTACAGCGCCAAAATACACGGCTGCCAACTTGCGGAAACAAATAAATCGTATCAACCAGCA
CTGGGTCATAAGCCGCTTCTAAATGTTGAGGTCTAGCTATATCAGTGCTCCGCTGCAACCAACCCTCACG
CAGAATCTCTGACCCCGAGTAATACAAACCCCACAAATTAACGCCAAATGAAGAAATAGAGACCTTTCGG
CGAGGCAGTAACGCTACTCGCAACTGCTCTTGCTCCACAGCCCTTAAACTACCTGTACGATGCTGCATAC
CCCATTGCCATAGCTGGACAGGAATAGACGGTAAATCTGTAGGAAAATCAGCATCTCGATCGTATTTATC
CATCACCAGATGGTTATTTCTGAATAAGATCGTACGCAAAATAATTTGTGTGAACTCAAATACCGACAGA
GATGCATCTAACCTATAGTCTGTTTCACCATGGCTTTTGATCCGACTGCCCTCTACAATGCCAGGTGCAA
AGGACTTAAACTCGGCTTGTAGTGTTCTAAAAGTGCTTTCCACTATGCCTTTAGCATCGCCACGTCTAGG
TGGAGCACTTTCCACTCGCACATTAAAACTAGAAACTAAGGCTTCGACCTGATGACTCATTAATTCGCCA
CGGTCCGCTAGCAACACATCTGGCAAACCTACACACGGCCAGTCTGAGCTACTAATCTCAATATCATGCT
GGGCACAAATGGCCGTTTTGTCAGAGCAAGCATTTACAAAAGCCTGCATCGCCACCACATAAGACGGATT
TTCAAAGCCGATATAAAAGCCCGTGATCATCCGACTAAACACATCAATCACAATGTAAAGCGTTGGTCTT
CCTATGATTTTTTGGCGATCATGATGATCCACTAAATAAATATCAGCAATCGTGGCATCAATCTCATAAC
GACTCCCAGGGCCTAACGCCTGAGAAGTGGCTGTACTACTTAAGGGTCGTACGTCTTTTTTATATACCCC
TGCTTTAACTCTAGACTTTAAGCGCTGAGCTTTAGGGTATTCTCGATCATAAAAATAACGAAACTGACGT
AGTGTTGGGTAATCCTCTTGGGGAATGCGAGGAAAATACTGAGCAAACAAGTCCACAAATCGTCTATAGG
CAACGGTGGTCTTTGTACCTTTTTGATTTAACAGGTGCTTTTCTATGGTCAACCTAAAAAGGCGTTCAAT
CTCGGGCGTTACCTTGGTTCCTTCACCCTTACCATATTCTCTGGCTCGGCCAATCTTTGCTGTTCCTGTC
GCTGAACGTCTTTCCCCTGGTGCACCGCTGTTTTTGTAGTCAGGAATTAATGCATTAGGCGTTTGACCAC
GCTGCCAGTAACGGCGTAACAACTTATAAACTGTAGCCTTAGTAACCTTATGTTCTTGGACCACATGCTC
AACGAGTTCGCTTCTGACTTTAGGGTCGAAACGATCCTTACTATTAATAATAGGAAGAATTTTTCGATAA
TCCTCCTCGCGCTTCTGGAAGCTGACAGAATCTACAGACGGCTCTTCTAAATCAAGATGTACATAAGGGT
CATCAGTTCTAACTAAGCGGCCTTCATCTAAATACTGCATTAGCAACAACTCAGCCCTAGCTTGTGGAAC
TCCTTTATCAGCGCTTATTTGCATCCAGACAACTTGGCCATCCTCTATAGCCAAAATGCGATACGGATCA
TTATCAAATAGCACAACCTCATTAATTTGCCACATAGCGCAACTCCTCCATATTCACTACTTGGCTAATA
CAGAGATCTGCACACTTATTTGCCCTGAAAGACTTATAAATATTGAACTTAATAAAACCATTTGCGGTTA
AGGCTCGTATCTCACTCAATGTTTTGCCTAACTCCAAATCATAAGCAATATCAACCTGCTTACAGACATT
GATAATGTTTTCATCTCCTTTTTCTTGCAGGATATGGGCCAATGGGGATAGTTGTGCTAAAAGCTCCGCA
GAAACTTCTTCTGTTTTCACTGAATAAAGCCATTCAATATTTTCTTTTACTACGGGATTTATTTCTTTAT
CAGTAAAAATGAACCAAGGAATTTGCTTTTGCTGCCAATAGCGACGCTCTAGTTCTAGTTTTTCTAAGGT
ACGCTCGTCTTGTAAGGCTGCTGCAGGTTTGACTTGAATAGCAAACTGCTCAAAAGGACCATCTTTGCAG
TCCACTAAAAAATCAGTAGACATAACCTGATCTACACCACGAATAACAGGATGCTTAATACCACTATCTA
TTGCAATCTGCCTGGTATCACTAGGTAATAAGGGGAACTGCTCGCGTATATCTAGCACGCTGCTCTCCCA
CTCAAGACTGAGAAAAACAGCAAGCTCTAAGTCAGATAGCAAATGATGGACTCGTCCCGTCTTATGAGAA
TAAATACGGTGGGAACGACCTGAAGAAGGAACTTCTTGTACTGTTAGCCATGGAATATAGTCTTTACCAT
GCCCTTGGCCACGCCCCTCTTTAATACGACGGGCAATTTGCACTTCAGAAAATGAAGAGTTTGCTTTAGC
CATAACAAAAGTCCAGTATGCTTTTTCACAGCATAACTGGACTGATTTCAGTTTACAACTATTCTGTCTA
GTTTAAGACTTTATTGTCATAGTTTAGATCTATTTTGTTCAGTTTAAGACTTTATTGTCCGCCCACACCC
GCTTACGCAGGGCATCCATTTATTACTCAACCGTAACCGATTTTGCCAGGTTACGCGGCTGGTCAACGTC
GGTGCCTTTGATCAGCGCGACATGGTAAGCCAGCAGCTGCAGCGGAACGGTGTAGAAGATCGGTGCAATC
ACCTCTTCCACATGCGGCATCTCGACCCGGGACTAGTTGGTGTGGAAGTCCTAATATCGGTGATCAATAT
AGTGGTTGACATGCTGGCTAGTCAACATTGAGCCTTTTGATCATGCAAATATATTACGGTATTTTACAAT
CAAATATCAAACTTAACTATTGACTTTATAACTTATTTAGGTGGTAACATTCTTATAAAAAAGAAAAAAA
TTACTGCAAAACAGTACTAGCTTTTAACTTGTATCCTAGGTTATCTATGCTGTCTCACCATAGAGAATAT
TACCTATTTCAGAATGTATGTCCATGATTCGCCGGGTAAATACATATAATACACAAATCTGGCTTAATAA
AGTCTATAATATATCTCATAAAGAAGTGCTAAATTGGCTAGTGCTATATATTTTTAAGAAAATTTCTTTT
GACTAAGTCCATATCGACTTTGTAAAAGTTCACATTAGCATACATATATTACACGAGCCAGAAATAGTAA
CTTTTGCCTAAATCACAAATTGCAAAATTTAATTGCTTGCAAAAGGTCACATGCTTATAATCAACTTTTT
TAAAAATTTAAAATACTTTTTTATTTTTTATTTTTAAACATAAATGAAATAATTTATTTATTGTTTATGA
TTACCGAAACATAAAACCTGCTCAAGAAAAAGAAACTGTTTTGTCCTTGGAAAAAAAGCACTACCTAGGA
GCGGCCAAAATGCCGAGGCTTTCATAGCTTAAACTCTTTACAGAAAATAGGCATTATAGATCAGTTCGAG
TTTTCTTATTCTTCCTTCCGGTTTTATCGTCACAGTTTTACAGTAAATAAGTATCACCTCTTAGAGTTAA
CCTATACTAAAATTTATGCCAGTTAACTATGAGATAAGCAAGTATCATCTCATTTCATTACCTGAAGTCG
AGTAAACAGAAAATCCAATTGTTGATGAACCTCAATGACTTAGAACTATCTATCGGCAGATCATATAAAG
AGGATTTAGGTACTCGAGAACGCTCCGTACATGCAGCTAAACCTCCAAGCATCTCTAACTTGGGTAGTGC
TTTCTCCACCATTTTCTGTGCTTGCTCCTTCGTGGCAAGTCCAGCCCATAATGCCCAGAATGTAGTTGCG
GATTCGTATGACGTTCTGTGCTTGATTTTTGTGTTGTAGTCAAAGAAAAGGTCCGGTTAAACGGATCTCG
CATTGATGAGGCAACGCTAATTATCAACATATAGATTGTTATCTATCTGCATGAACACGAAATCTTTACT
TGACGACTTGAGGCTGATGGTGTTTATGCAAAGAAACCACTGTGTTTAATATGTGTCACTGTTTGATATT
ACTGTCAGCGTAGAAGATAATAGTAAAAGCGGTTAATAAGTGTATTTGAGATAAGTGTGATAAAGTTTTT
ACAGCGAAAAGACGATAAATACAAGAAAATGATTACGAGGATACGGAGAGAGGTATGTACATGTGTATTT
ATATACTAAGCTGCCGGCGGTTGTTTGCAAGACCGAGAAAAGGCTAGCAAGAATCGGGTCATTGTAGCGT
ATGCGCCTGTGAACATTCTCTTCAACAAGTTTGATTCCATTGCGGTGAAATGGTAAAAGTCAACCCCCTG
CGATGTATATTTTCCTGTACAATCAATCAAAAAGCCAAATGATTTAGCATTATCTTTACATCTTGTTATT
TTACAGATTTTATGTTTAGATCTTTTATGCTTGCTTTTCAAAAGGCCTGCAGGCAAGTGCACAAACAATA
CTTAAATAAATACTACTCAGTAATAACCTATTTCTTAGCATTTTTGACGAAATTTGCTATTTTGTTAGAG
TCTTTTACACCATTTGTCTCCACACCTCCGCTTACATCAACACCAATAACGCCATTTAATCTAAGCGCAT
CACCAACATTTTCTGGCGTCAGTCCACCAGCTAACATAAAATGTTGCCTCGCGCGTTTCGGTGATGACGG
TGAAAACCTCTGACACATGCAGCTCCCGGAGACGGTCACAGCTTGTCTGTAAGCGGATGCCGGGAGCAGA
CAAGCCCGTCAGGGCGCGTCAGCGGGTGTTGGCGGGTGTCGGGGCGCAGCCATGACCCAGTCACGTAGCG
ATAGCGGAGTGTATACTGGCTTAACTATGCGGCATCAGAGCAGATTGTACTGAGAGTGCACCATATGCGG
TGTGAAATACCGCACAGATGCGTAAGGAGAAAATACCGCATCAGGCGCTCTTCCGCTTCCTCGCTCACTG
ACTCGCTGCGCTCGGTCGTTCGGCTGCGGCGAGCGGTATCAGCTCACTCAAAGGCGGTAATACGGTTATC
CACAGAATCAGGGGATAACGCAGGAAAGAACATGTGAGCAAAAGGCCAGCAAAAGGCCAGGAACCGTAAA
AAGGCCGCGTTGCTGGCGTTTTTCCATAGGCTCCGCCCCCCTGACGAGCATCACAAAAATCGACGCTCAA
GTCAGAGGTGGCGAAACCCGACAGGACTATAAAGATACCAGGCGTTTCCCCCTGGAAGCTCCCTCGTGCG
CTCTCCTGTTCCGACCCTGCCGCTTACCGGATACCTGTCCGCCTTTCTCCCTTCGGGAAGCGTGGCGCTT
TCTCATAGCTCACGCTGTAGGTATCTCAGTTCGGTGTAGGTCGTTCGCTCCAAGCTGGGCTGTGTGCACG
AACCCCCCGTTCAGCCCGACCGCTGCGCCTTATCCGGTAACTATCGTCTTGAGTCCAACCCGGTAAGACA
CGACTTATCGCCACTGGCAGCAGCCACTGGTAACAGGATTAGCAGAGCGAGGTATGTAGGCGGTGCTACA
GAGTTCTTGAAGTGGTGGCCTAACTACGGCTACACTAGAAGGACAGTATTTGGTATCTGCGCTCTGCTGA
AGCCAGTTACCTTCGGAAAAAGAGTTGGTAGCTCTTGATCCGGCAAACAAACCACCGCTGGTAGCGGTGG
TTTTTTTGTTTGCAAGCAGCAGATTACGCGCAGAAAAAAAGGATCTCAAGAAGATCCTTTGATCTTTTCT
ACGGGGTCTGACGCTCAGTGGAACGAAAACTCACGTTAAGGGATTTTGGTCATGAGATTATCAAAAAGGA
TCTTCACCTAGATCCTTTTAAATTAAAAATGAAGTTTTAAATCAATCTAAAGTATATATGAGTAAACTTG
GTCTGACAGGAGCTCGCTCAGAAGAACTCGTCAAGAAGGCGATAGAAGGCGATGCGCTGCGAATCGGGAG
CGGCGATACCGTAAAGCACGAGGAAGCGGTCAGCCCATTCGCCGCCAAGCTCTTCAGCAATATCACGGGT
AGCCAACGCTATGTCCTGATAGCGGTCCGCCACACCCAGCCGGCCACAGTCGATGAATCCAGAAAAGCGG
CCATTTTCCACCATGATATTCGGCAAGCAGGCATCGCCATGGGTCACGACGAGATCCTCGCCGTCGGGCA
TCCGCGCCTTGAGCCTGGCGAACAGTTCGGCTGGCGCGAGCCCCTGATGCTCTTCGTCCAGATCATCCTG
ATCGACAAGACCGGCTTCCATCCGAGTACGTGCTCGCTCGATGCGATGTTTCGCTTGGTGGTCGAATGGG
CAGGTAGCCGGATCAAGCGTATGCAGCCGCCGCATTGCATCAGCCATGATGGATACTTTCTCGGCAGGAG
CAAGGTGAGATGACAGGAGATCCTGCCCCGGCACTTCGCCCAATAGCAGCCAGTCCCTTCCCGCTTCAGT
GACAACGTCGAGCACAGCTGCGCAAGGAACGCCCGTCGTGGCCAGCCACGATAGCCGCGCTGCCTCGTCT
TGGAGTTCATTCAGGGCACCGGACAGGTCGGTCTTGACAAAAAGAACCGGGCGCCCCTGCGCTGACAGCC
GGAACACGGCGGCATCAGAGCAGCCGATTGTCTGTTGTGCCCAGTCATAGCCGAATAGCCTCTCCACCCA
AGCGGCCGGAGAACCTGCGTGCAATCCATCTTGTTCAATCATGCGAAACGATCCTCATCCTGTCTCTTGA
TCAGATCTTGATCCCCTGCGCCATCAGATCCTTGGCGGCAAGAAAGCCATCCAGTTTACTTTGCAGGGCT
TCCCAACCTTACCAGAGGGCGCCCCAGCTGGCAATTCCGGTTCGCTTGCTGTCCATAAAACCGCCCAGTC
TAGCTATCGCCATGTAAGCCCACTGCAAGCTACCTGCTTTCTCTTTGCGCTTGCGTTTTCCCTTGTCCAG
ATAGCCCAGTAGCTGACATTCATCCGGGCGATCGATGGAAGCCGGCGGCACCTCGCTAACGGATTCACCA
CTCCAAGAATTGGAGCCAATCAATTCTTGCGGAGAACTGTGAATGCGCAAACCAACCCTTGGCAGAACAT
ATCCATCGCGTCCGCCATCTCCAGCAGCCGCACGCGGCGCATCGGGGGGGGGGGGGGGTTTCAATTCATC
ATTTTTTTTTTATTCTTTTTTTTGATTTCGGTTTCCTTGAAATTTTTTTGATTCGGTAATCTCCGAACAG
AAGGAAGAACGAAGGAAGGAGCACAGACTTAGATTGGTATATATACGCATATGTAGTGTTGAAGAAACAT
GAAATTGCCCAGTATTCTTAACCCAACTGCACAGAACAAAAACCTGCAGGAAACGAAGATAAATCATGTC
GAAAGCTACATATAAGGAACGTGCTGCTACTCATCCTAGTCCTGTTGCTGCCAAGCTATTTAATATCATG
CACGAAAAGCAAACAAACTTGTGTGCTTCATTGGATGTTCGTACCACCAAGGAATTACTGGAGTTAGTTG
AAGCATTAGGTCCCAAAATTTGTTTACTAAAAACACATGTGGATATCTTGACTGATTTTTCCATGGAGGG
CACAGTTAAGCCGCTAAAGGCATTATCCGCCAAGTACAATTTTTTACTCTTCGAAGACAGAAAATTTGCT
GACATTGGTAATACAGTCAAATTGCAGTACTCTGCGGGTGTATACAGAATAGCAGAATGGGCAGACATTA
CGAATGCACACGGTGTGGTGGGCCCAGGTATTGTTAGCGGTTTGAAGCAGGCGGCAGAAGAAGTAACAAA
GGAACCTAGAGGCCTTTTGATGTTAGCAGAATTGTCATGCAAGGGCTCCCTATCTACTGGAGAATATACT
AAGGGTACTGTTGACATTGCGAAGAGCGACAAAGATTTTGTTATCGGCTTTATTGCTCAAAGAGACATGG
GTGGAAGAGATGAAGGTTACGATTGGTTGATTATGACACCCGGTGTGGGTTTAGATGACAAGGGAGACGC
ATTGGGTCAACAGTATAGAACCGTGGATGATGTGGTCTCTACAGGATCTGACATTATTATTGTTGGAAGA
GGACTATTTGCAAAGGGAAGGGATGCTAAGGTAGAGGGTGAACGTTACAGAAAAGCAGGCTGGGAAGCAT
ATTTGAGAAGATGCGGCCAGCAAAACTAAAAAACTGTATTATAAGTAAATGCATGTATACTAAACTCACA
AATTAGAGCTTCAATTTAATTATATCAGTTATTACCCGGGAATCTCGGTCGTAATGATTTTTATAATGAC
GAAAAAAAAAAAATTGGAAAGAAAACCCCCCCCCCCCGCAGCGTTGGGTCCTGGCCACGGGTGCGCATGA
TCGTGCTCCTGTCGTTGAGGACCCGGCTAGGCTGGCGGGGTTGCCTTACTGGTTAGCAGAATGAATCACC
GATACGCGAGCGAACGTGAAGCGACTGCTGCTGCAAAACGTCTGCGACCTGAGCAACAACATGAATGGTC
TTCGGTTTCCGTGTTTCGTAAAGTCTGGAAACGCGGAAGTCAGCGCCCTGCACCATTATGTTCCGGATCT
GCATCGCAGGATGCTGCTGGCTACCCTGTGGAACACCTACATCTGTATTAACGAAGCGCTGGCATTGACC
CTGAGTGATTTTTCTCTGGTCCCGCCGCATCCATACCGCCAGTTGTTTACCCTCACAACGTTCCAGTAAC
CGGGCATGTTCATCATCAGTAACCCGTATCGTGAGCATCCTCTCTCGTTTCATCGGTATCATTACCCCCA
TGAACAGAAATCCCCCTTACACGGAGGCATCAGTGACCAAACAGGAAAAAACCGCCCTTAACATGGCCCG
CTTTATCAGAAGCCAGACATTAACGCTTCTGGAGAAACTCAACGAGCTGGACGCGGATGAACAGGCAGAC
ATCTGTGAATCGCTTCACGACCACGCTGATGAGCTTTACCGCTGGGCCATTCTCATGAAGAATATCTTGA
ATTTATTGTCATATTA
